>Addgene plasmid #168312 | pTL78 | addgene full sequence | sequence record 348911 | Addgene NGS Result
CGGTGCGGGCCTCTTCGCTATTACGCCAGATCCTTTTGTTGTTTCCGGGTGTACAATATGGACTTCCTCT
TTTCTGGCAACCAAACCCATACATCGGGATTCCTATAATACCTTCGTTGGTCTCCCTAACATGTAGGTGG
CGGAGGGGAGATATACAATAGAACAGATACCAGACAAGACATAATGGGCTAAACAAGACTACACCAATTA
CACTGCCTCATTGATGGTGGTACATAACGAACTAATACTGTAGCCCTAGACTTGATAGCCATCATCATAT
CGAAGTTTCACTACCCTTTTTCCATTTGCCATCTATTGAAGTAATAATAGGCGCATGCAACTTCTTTTCT
TTTTTTTTCTTTTCTCTCTCCCCCGTTGTTGTCTCACCATATCCGCAATGACAAAAAAATGATGGAAGAC
ACTAAAGGAAAAAATTAACGACAAAGACAGCACCAACAGATGTCGTTGTTCCAGAGCTGATGAGGGGTAT
CTCGAAGCACACGAAACTTTTTCCTTCCTTCATTCACGCACACTACTCTCTAATGAGCAACGGTATACGG
CCTTCCTTCCAGTTACTTGAATTTGAAATAAAAAAAAGTTTGCTGTCTTGCTATCAAGTATAAATAGACC
TGCAATTATTAATCTTTTGTTTCCTCGTCATTGTTCTCGTTCCCTTTCTTCCTTGTTTCTTTTTCTGCAC
AATATTTCAAGCTATACCAAGCATACAATCAACTCCAAGCTTGAAGCAAGCCTCCTGAAAGATGAAGCTA
CTGTCTTCTATCGAACAAGCATGCGATATTTGCCGACTTAAAAAGCTCAAGTGCTCCAAAGAAAAACCGA
AGTGCGCCAAGTGTCTGAAGAACAACTGGGAGTGTCGCTACTCTCCCAAAACCAAAAGGTCTCCGCTGAC
TAGGGCACATCTGACAGAAGTGGAATCAAGGCTAGAAAGACTGGAACAGCTATTTCTACTGATTTTTCCT
CGAGAAGACCTTGACATGATTTTGAAAATGGATTCTTTACAGGATATAAAAGCATTGTTAACAGGATTAT
TTGTACAAGATAATGTGAATAAAGATGCCGTCACAGATAGATTGGCTTCAGTGGAGACTGATATGCCTCT
AACATTGAGACAGCATAGAATAAGTGCGACATCATCATCGGAAGAGAGTAGTAACAAAGGTCAAAGACAG
TTGACTGTATCGCCGGAATTTGTAATACGACTCACTATAGGGCGAGCCGCCATCATGGAGGAGCAGAAGC
TGATCTCAGAGGAGGACCTGCATATGGCCATGGAGGCCGAATTCAAGAAAATTGTGATCAAAGCCGATCT
GGTGGGCAGCAAAAGCAAAAGCGAGATTCTGGCCGCCGTGAGCAAACTGCAGGGCATCAAAAGCCTGGAC
ATTGACGCCGAGAAATGCACCCTGACCGTTGTGGGTACCGTTGATCCTGTGTGCGTGGTGATGCGCCTGA
AGAAAAAATGCTTCGCCGCCAGCATCGTGAGCGTGGAGGATGACAAGCCGAAGAAGAAAGAGCCGTGCAA
AGAAGCCTGCGAAAAATAAGGATCCGTCGACCTGCAGCGGCCGCATAACTAGCATAACCCCTTGGGGCCT
CTAAACGGGTCTTGAGGGGTTTTTTGCGCGCTTGCAGCCAAGCTAATTCCGGGCGAATTTCTTATGATTT
ATGATTTTTATTATTAAATAAGTTATAAAAAAAATAAGTGTATACAAATTTTAAAGTGACTCTTAGGTTT
TAAAACGAAAATTCTTATTCTTGAGTAACTCTTTCCTGTAGGTCAGGTTGCTTTCTCAGGTATAGCATGA
GGTCGCTCTTATTGACCACACCTCTACCGGCATGCAAGCTTGGCGTAATCATGGTCATAGCTGTTTCCTG
TGTGAAATTGTTATCCGCTCACAATTCCACACAACATACGAGCCGGAAGCATAAAGTGTAAAGCCTGGGG
TGCCTAATGAGTGAGCTAACTCACATTAATTGCGTTGCGCTCACTGCCCGCTTTCCAGTCGGGAAACCTG
TCGTGCCAGCTGCATTAATGAATCGGCCAACGCGCGGGGAGAGGCGGTTTGCGTATTGGGCGCTCTTCCG
CTTCCTCGCTCACTGACTCGCTGCGCTCGGTCGTTCGGCTGCGGCGAGCGGTATCAGCTCACTCAAAGGC
GGTAATACGGTTATCCACAGAATCAGGGGATAACGCAGGAAAGAACATGTGAGCAAAAGGCCAGCAAAAG
GCCAGGAACCGTAAAAAGGCCGCGTTGCTGGCGTTTTTCCATAGGCTCCGCCCCCCTGACGAGCATCACA
AAAATCGACGCTCAAGTCAGAGGTGGCGAAACCCGACAGGACTATAAAGATACCAGGCGTTTCCCCCTGG
AAGCTCCCTCGTGCGCTCTCCTGTTCCGACCCTGCCGCTTACCGGATACCTGTCCGCCTTTCTCCCTTCG
GGAAGCGTGGCGCTTTCTCATAGCTCACGCTGTAGGTATCTCAGTTCGGTGTAGGTCGTTCGCTCCAAGC
TGGGCTGTGTGCACGAACCCCCCGTTCAGCCCGACCGCTGCGCCTTATCCGGTAACTATCGTCTTGAGTC
CAACCCGGTAAGACACGACTTATCGCCACTGGCAGCAGCCACTGGTAACAGGATTAGCAGAGCGAGGTAT
GTAGGCGGTGCTACAGAGTTCTTGAAGTGGTGGCCTAACTACGGCTACACTAGAAGAACAGTATTTGGTA
TCTGCGCTCTGCTGAAGCCAGTTACCTTCGGAAAAAGAGTTGGTAGCTCTTGATCCGGCAAACAAACCAC
CGCTGGTAGCGGTGGTTTTTTTGTTTGCAAGCAGCAGATTACGCGCAGAAAAAAAGGATCTCAAGAAGAT
CCTTTGATCTTTTCTACGGGGTCTGACGCTCAGTGGAACGAAAACTCACGTTAAGGGATTTTGGTCATGA
GATTATCAAAAAGGATCTTCACCTAGATCCTTTTAAATTAAAAATGAAGTTTTAAATCAATCTAAAGTAT
ATATGAGTAACCTGAGGCTATGGCAGGGCCTGCCGCCCCGACGTTGGCTGCGAGCCCTGGGCCTTCACCC
GAACTTGGGGGGTGGGGTGGGGAAAAGGAAGAAACGCGGGCGTATTGGCCCCAATGGGGTCTCGGTGGGG
TATCGACAGAGTGCCAGCCCTGGGACCGAACCCCGCGTTTATGAACAAACGACCCAACACCGTGCGTTTT
ATTCTGTCTTTTTATTGCCGTCATAGCGCGGGTTCCTTCCGGTATTGTCTCCTTCCGTGTTTCAGTTAGC
CTCCCCCTAGGGTGGGCGAAGAACTCCAGCATGAGATCCCCGCGCTGGAGGATCATCCAGCCGGCGTCCC
GGAAAACGATTCCGAAGCCCAACCTTTCATAGAAGGCGGCGGTGGAATCGAAATCTCGTGATGGCAGGTT
GGGCGTCGCTTGGTCGGTCATTTCGAACCCCAGAGTCCCGCTCAGAAGAACTCGTCAAGAAGGCGATAGA
AGGCGATGCGCTGCGAATCGGGAGCGGCGATACCGTAAAGCACGAGGAAGCGGTCAGCCCATTCGCCGCC
AAGCTCTTCAGCAATATCACGGGTAGCCAACGCTATGTCCTGATAGCGGTCCGCCACACCCAGCCGGCCA
CAGTCGATGAATCCAGAAAAGCGGCCATTTTCCACCATGATATTCGGCAAGCAGGCATCGCCATGAGTCA
CGACGAGATCCTCGCCGTCGGGCATGCTCGCCTTGAGCCTGGCGAACAGTTCGGCTGGCGCGAGCCCCTG
ATGCTCTTCGTCCAGATCATCCTGATCGACAAGACCGGCTTCCATCCGAGTACGTGCTCGCTCGATGCGA
TGTTTCGCTTGGTGGTCGAATGGGCAGGTAGCCGGATCAAGCGTATGCAGCCGCCGCATTGCATCAGCCA
TGATGGATACTTTCTCGGCAGGAGCAAGGTGAGATGACAGGAGATCCTGCCCCGGCACTTCGCCCAATAG
CAGCCAGTCCCTTCCCGCTTCAGTGACAACGTCGAGCACAGCTGCGCAAGGAACGCCCGTCGTGGCCAGC
CACGATAGCCGCGCTGCCTCGTCTTGCAGTTCATTCAGGGCACCGGACAGGTCGGTCTTGACAAAAAGAA
CCGGGCGCCCCTGCGCTGACAGCCGGAACACGGCGGCATCAGAGCAGCCGATTGTCTGTTGTGCCCAGTC
ATAGCCGAATAGCCTCTCCACCCAAGCGGCCGGAGAACCTGCGTGCAATCCATCTTGTTCAATCATACTC
TTCCTTTTTCAATATTATTGAAGCATTTATCAGGGTTATTGTCTCATGAGCGGATACATATTTGAATGTA
TTTAGAAAAATAAACAAATAGGGGTTCCGCGCACATTTCCCCGAAAAGTGCCACCTGAACGAAGCATCTG
TGCTTCATTTTGTAGAACAAAAATGCAACGCGAGAGCGCTAATTTTTCAAACAAAGAATCTGAGCTGCAT
TTTTACAGAACAGAAATGCAACGCGAAAGCGCTATTTTACCAACGAAGAATCTGTGCTTCATTTTTGTAA
AACAAAAATGCAACGCGAGAGCGCTAATTTTTCAAACAAAGAATCTGAGCTGCATTTTTACAGAACAGAA
ATGCAACGCGAGAGCGCTATTTTACCAACAAAGAATCTATACTTCTTTTTTGTTCTACAAAAATGCATCC
CGAGAGCGCTATTTTTCTAACAAAGCATCTTAGATTACTTTTTTTCTCCTTTGTGCGCTCTATAATGCAG
TCTCTTGATAACTTTTTGCACTGTAGGTCCGTTAAGGTTAGAAGAAGGCTACTTTGGTGTCTATTTTCTC
TTCCATAAAAAAAGCCTGACTCCACTTCCCGCGTTTACTGATTACTAGCGAAGCTGCGGGTGCATTTTTT
CAAGATAAAGGCATCCCCGATTATATTCTATACCGATGTGGATTGCGCATACTTTGTGAACAGAAAGTGA
TAGCGTTGATGATTCTTCATTGGTCAGAAAATTATGAACGGTTTCTTCTATTTTGTCTCTATATACTACG
TATAGGAAATGTTTACATTTTCGTATTGTTTTCGATTCACTCTATGAATAGTTCTTACTACAATTTTTTT
GTCTAAAGAGTAATACTAGAGATAAACATAAAAAATGTAGAGGTCGAGTTTAGATGCAAGTTCAAGGAGC
GAAAGGTGGATGGGTAGGTTATATAGGGATATAGCACAGAGATATATAGCAAAGAGATACTTTTGAGCAA
TGTTTGTGGAAGCGGTATTCGCAATATTTTAGTAGCTCGTTACAGTCCGGTGCGTTTTTGGTTTTTTGAA
AGTGCGTCTTCAGAGCGCTTTTGGTTTTCAAAAGCGCTCTGAAGTTCCTATACTTTCTAGAGAATAGGAA
CTTCGGAATAGGAACTTCAAAGCGTTTCCGAAAACGAGCGCTTCCGAAAATGCAACGCGAGCTGCGCACA
TACAGCTCACTGTTCACGTCGCACCTATATCTGCGTGTTGCCTGTATATATATATACATGAGAAGAACGG
CATAGTGCGTGTTTATGCTTAAATGCGTACTTATATGCGTCTATTTATGTAGGATGAAAGGTAGTCTAGT
ACCTCCTGTGATATTATCCCATTCCATGCGGGGTATCGTATGCTTCCTTCAGCACTACCCTTTAGCTGTT
CTATATGCTGCCACTCCTCAATTGGATTAGTCTCATCCTTCAATGCTATCATTTCCTTTGATATTGGATC
ATACTAAGAAACCATTATTATCATGACATTAACCTATAAAAATAGGCGTATCACGAGGCCCTTTCGTCTC
GCGCGTTTCGGTGATGACGGTGAAAACCTCTGACACATGCAGCTCCCGGAGACGGTCACAGCTTGTCTGT
AAGCGGATGCCGGGAGCAGACAAGCCCGTCAGGGCGCGTCAGCGGGTGTTGGCGGGTGTCGGGGCTGGCT
TAACTATGCGGCATCAGAGCAGATTGTACTGAGAGTGCACCATAGATCAACGACATTACTATATATATAA
TATAGGAAGCATTTAATAGAACAGCATCGTAATATATGTGTACTTTGCAGTTATGACGCCAGATGGCAGT
AGTGGAAGATATTCTTTATTGAAAAATAGCTTGTCACCTTACGTACAATCTTGATCCGGAGCTTTTCTTT
TTTTGCCGATTAAGAATTAATTCGGTCGAAAAAAGAAAAGGAGAGGGCCAAGAGGGAGGGCATTGGTGAC
TATTGAGCACGTGAGTATACGTGATTAAGCACACAAAGGCAGCTTGGAGTATGTCTGTTATTAATTTCAC
AGGTAGTTCTGGTCCATTGGTGAAAGTTTGCGGCTTGCAGAGCACAGAGGCCGCAGAATGTGCTCTAGAT
TCCGATGCTGACTTGCTGGGTATTATATGTGTGCCCAATAGAAAGAGAACAATTGACCCGGTTATTGCAA
GGAAAATTTCAAGTCTTGTAAAAGCATATAAAAATAGTTCAGGCACTCCGAAATACTTGGTTGGCGTGTT
TCGTAATCAACCTAAGGAGGATGTTTTGGCTCTGGTCAATGATTACGGCATTGATATCGTCCAACTGCAT
GGAGATGAGTCGTGGCAAGAATACCAAGAGTTCCTCGGTTTGCCAGTTATTAAAAGACTCGTATTTCCAA
AAGACTGCAACATACTACTCAGTGCAGCTTCACAGAAACCTCATTCGTTTATTCCCTTGTTTGATTCAGA
AGCAGGTGGGACAGGTGAACTTTTGGATTGGAACTCGATTTCTGACTGGGTTGGAAGGCAAGAGAGCCCC
GAAAGCTTACATTTTATGTTAGCTGGTGGACTGACGCCAGAAAATGTTGGTGATGCGCTTAGATTAAATG
GCGTTATTGGTGTTGATGTAAGCGGAGGTGTGGAGACAAATGGTGTAAAAGACTCTAACAAAATAGCAAA
TTTCGTCAAAAATGCTAAGAAATAGGTTATTACTGAGTAGTATTTATTTAAGTATTGTTTGTGCACTTGC
CGATCTATGCGGTGTGAAATACCGCACAGATGCGTAAGGAGAAAATACCGCATCAGGAAATTGTAAGCGT
TAATATTTTGTTAAAATTCGCGTTAAATTTTTGTTAAATCAGCTCATTTTTTAACCAATAGGCCGAAATC
GGCAAAATCCCTTATAAATCAAAAGAATAGACCGAGATAGGGT
[37 nt withheld, positions 7184-7220]
AAAGAACGTGGACTCCAACGTCAAAGG
[49 nt withheld, positions 7248-7296]
T
[91 nt withheld, positions 7298-7388]
G
[124 nt withheld, positions 7390-7513]
CCATTCGCCATTCAGGCTGCGCAACTGTTGGGAAGGGCGAT
Features (pLannotate 1.2.2; 23 found; start..end, strand, type, name):
     30..734     +  promoter       ADH1 promoter: S. cerevisiae ADH1; promoter for alcohol dehydrogenase 1
    762..1202    +  CDS            GAL4 DNA binding domain: DNA binding domain of the GAL4 transcriptional activator; Saccharomyces cerevisiae GAL4 (truncated)
   1213..1231    +  promoter       T7 promoter: promoter for bacteriophage T7 RNA polymerase
   1589..1636    +  terminator     T7 terminator: transcription terminator for bacteriophage T7 RNA polymerase
   1663..1850    +  terminator     ADH1 terminator: S. cerevisiae ADH1; transcription terminator for the S. cerevisiae alcohol dehydrogenase 1 (ADH1) gene
   1898..1914    -  protein_bind   lac operator: The lac repressor binds to the lac operator to inhibit transcription in E. coli. This inhibition can be relieved by adding lactose or isopropyl-β-D-thiogalactopyranoside (IPTG). lac repressor encoded by lacI
   1922..1952    -  promoter       lac promoter: promoter for the E. coli lac operon
   1967..1988    -  protein_bind   CAP binding site: CAP binding activates transcription in the presence of cAMP. E. coli catabolite activator protein
   2001..2093    -  CDS            lacI (fragment): lac repressor; lacI; The lac repressor binds to the lac operator to inhibit transcription in E. coli. This inhibition can be relieved by adding lactose or isopropyl-β-D-thiogalactopyranoside (IPTG).
   2276..2864    -  rep_origin     ori: high-copy-number ColE1/pMB1/pBR322/pUC origin of replication
   3086..3102    +  polyA_signal   bGH poly(A) signal (fragment): bovine growth hormone polyadenylation signal
   3193..3240    -  polyA_signal   HSV TK poly(A) signal: herpes simplex virus thymidine kinase polyadenylation signal (Cole and Stacy, 1985)
   3299..3451    -  CDS            ble (fragment): BLE_KLEPN - Experimental evidence at protein level: Swiss-Prot protein existence level 1. Binding protein with a strong affinity to the bleomycin family of antibiotics. Binds to CL990; an antimitotic-antibiotic compound. From Klebsiella pneumoniae.
   3472..4266    -  CDS            NeoR/KanR: aminoglycoside phosphotransferase from Tn5; aph(3')-II (or nptII); confers resistance to neomycin, kanamycin, and G418 (Geneticin®)
   4267..4371    -  promoter       AmpR promoter: bla
   4398..5740    -  rep_origin     2μ ori: yeast 2μ plasmid origin of replication
   5808..5843    +  CDS            rop (fragment): Rop protein, which maintains plasmids at low copy number; rop
   5945..5994    +  misc_feature   bom (fragment): basis of mobility region from pBR322
   6133..6280    +  promoter       TRP1 promoter: S. cerevisiae TRP1
   6281..6955    +  CDS            TRP1: phosphoribosylanthranilate isomerase, required for tryptophan biosynthesis; S. cerevisiae TRP1; yeast auxotrophic marker
   7006..7057    +  misc_feature   bom (fragment): basis of mobility region from pBR322
   7085..7513    -  rep_origin     f1 ori (sequence partly withheld): f1 bacteriophage origin of replication; arrow indicates direction of (+) strand synthesis
   7517..29      -  CDS            lacZα (fragment) (across the origin): LacZα fragment of β-galactosidase; lacZ fragment
