[The description below was written by a language model from this plasmid's Addgene catalogue record and pLannotate feature annotations shown in this document.]
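Description:
pTL78 is a yeast two-hybrid bait plasmid built on the pGBKT7 backbone, a shuttle vector that expresses a protein of interest in Saccharomyces cerevisiae as a fusion to the GAL4 DNA-binding domain. In the annotated 7,554 nt sequence, the constitutive yeast ADH1 promoter drives the truncated GAL4 DNA-binding domain. This is followed by a T7 promoter, which in this backbone allows in vitro transcription/translation of the insert without the GAL4 moiety. T7 and ADH1 terminators lie downstream. The insert is catalogued as Si944239627 from Setaria italica (foxtail millet). It is not annotated in the feature table, but the unannotated stretch of roughly 350 nt between the T7 promoter and T7 terminator is where it would be expected to sit. The record does not state what protein this identifier encodes, nor the cloning method.

In E. coli the plasmid replicates from a high-copy ColE1/pUC-type origin and is selected with kanamycin through the Tn5 aminoglycoside phosphotransferase gene (NeoR/KanR), expressed from a bla-type promoter. In yeast it is maintained episomally by the 2μ origin and selected by the TRP1 auxotrophic marker under its own promoter, complementing trp1 host strains. An f1 origin is also present. The short lac, lacI, rop, bom, ble and poly(A) fragments are backbone remnants with no evident functional role.

The construct would typically be paired with a GAL4 activation-domain prey plasmid, so that interaction between the two proteins reconstitutes GAL4 activity and switches on reporter genes. The associated publication concerns how a conserved blast fungus effector binds its host targets, which suggests that this Setaria protein was tested as a candidate host target, although the record does not say so explicitly.
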