Addgene plasmid #168312: pTL78
Purpose: pGBKT7 yeast two-hybrid plasmid
Depositing lab: Sophien Kamoun. Depositing organization: Sainsbury Laboratory, Norwich. Publication: A single amino acid polymorphism in a conserved effector of the multihost blast fungus pathogen expands host-target binding spectrum. Bentham AR, Petit-Houdenot Y, Win J, Chuma I, Terauchi R, Banfield MJ, Kamoun S, Langner T. PLoS Pathog. 2021 Nov 10;17(11):e1009957. doi: 10.1371/journal.ppat.1009957. eCollection 2021 Nov. PubMed 34758051.
Backbone
  Vector backbone: pGBKT7
  Vector type: Yeast Expression
Growth in bacteria
  Bacterial resistance: Kanamycin, 50 μg/mL
  Growth temperature: 37°C
  Growth strain: DH5alpha
  Copy number: High Copy
Gene/Insert
  Gene/Insert name: Si944239627
  Species: Setaria italica
  Cloning method: Unknown
Terms and licenses: Academic/Nonprofit Terms; Industry Terms: Not Available to Industry
How to cite: pTL78 was a gift from Sophien Kamoun (Addgene plasmid # 168312 ; http://n2t.net/addgene:168312 ; RRID:Addgene_168312)
