>Addgene plasmid #168312 | pTL78 | depositor partial sequence | sequence record 326412 | insert
GAATTCAAGAAAATTGTGATCAAAGCCGATCTGGTGGGCAGCAAAAGCAAAAGCGAGATTCTGGCCGCCG
TGAGCAAACTGCAGGGCATCAAAAGCCTGGACATTGACGCCGAGAAATGCACCCTGACCGTTGTGGGTAC
CGTTGATCCTGTGTGCGTGGTGATGCGCCTGAAGAAAAAATGCTTCGCCGCCAGCATCGTGAGCGTGGAG
GATGACAAGCCGAAGAAGAAAGAGCCGTGCAAAGAAGCCTGCGAAAAATAAGGATCC
